>Addgene plasmid #220793 | pCIG-FGF13A | addgene full sequence | sequence record 439850 | Addgene NGS Result
GTCGACGGATCGGGAGATCTCCCGATCCCCTATGGTGCACTCTCAGTACAATCTGCTCTGATGCCGCATA
GTTAAGCCAGTATCTGCTCCCTGCTTGTGTGTTGGAGGTCGCTGAGTAGTGCGCGAGCAAAATTTAAGCT
ACAACAAGGCAAGGCTTGACCGACAATTGCATGAAGAATCTGCTTAGGGTTAGGCGTTTTGCGCTGCTTC
GCGATGTACGGGCCAGATATACGCGTTGACATTGATTATTGACTAGTTATTAATAGTAATCAATTACGGG
GTCATTAGTTCATAGCCCATATATGGAGTTCCGCGTTACATAACTTACGGTAAATGGCCCGCCTGGCTGA
CCGCCCAACGACCCCCGCCCATTGACGTCAATAATGACGTATGTTCCCATAGTAACGCCAATAGGGACTT
TCCATTGACGTCAATGGGTGGAGTATTTACGGTAAACTGCCCACTTGGCAGTACATCAAGTGTATCATAT
GCCAAGTACGCCCCCTATTGACGTCAATGACGGTAAATGGCCCGCCTGGCATTATGCCCAGTACATGACC
TTATGGGACTTTCCTACTTGGCAGTACATCTACGTATTAGTCATCGCTATTACCATGGTGATGCGGTTTT
GGCAGTACATCAATGGGCGTGGATAGCGGTTTGACTCACGGGGATTTCCAAGTCTCCACCCCATTGACGT
CAATGGGAGTTTGTTTTGGCACCAAAATCAACGGGACTTTCCAAAATGTCGTAACAACTCCGCCCCATTG
ACGCAAATGGGCGGTAGGCGTGTACGGTGGGAGGTCTATATAAGCAGCGCGTTTTGCCTGTACTGGGTCT
CTCTGGTTAGACCAGATCTGAGCCTGGGAGCTCTCTGGCTAACTAGGGAACCCACTGCTTAAGCCTCAAT
AAAGCTTGCCTTGAGTGCTTCAAGTAGTGTGTGCCCGTCTGTTGTGTGACTCTGGTAACTAGAGATCCCT
CAGACCCTTTTAGTCAGTGTGGAAAATCTCTAGCAGTGGCGCCCGAACAGGGACTTGAAAGCGAAAGGGA
AACCAGAGGAGCTCTCTCGACGCAGGACTCGGCTTGCTGAAGCGCGCACGGCAAGAGGCGAGGGGCGGCG
ACTGGTGAGTACGCCAAAAATTTTGACTAGCGGAGGCTAGAAGGAGAGAGATGGGTGCGAGAGCGTCAGT
ATTAAGCGGGGGAGAATTAGATCGCGATGGGAAAAAATTCGGTTAAGGCCAGGGGGAAAGAAAAAATATA
AATTAAAACATATAGTATGGGCAAGCAGGGAGCTAGAACGATTCGCAGTTAATCCTGGCCTGTTAGAAAC
ATCAGAAGGCTGTAGACAAATACTGGGACAGCTACAACCATCCCTTCAGACAGGATCAGAAGAACTTAGA
TCATTATATAATACAGTAGCAACCCTCTATTGTGTGCATCAAAGGATAGAGATAAAAGACACCAAGGAAG
CTTTAGACAAGATAGAGGAAGAGCAAAACAAAAGTAAGACCACCGCACAGCAAGCGGCCGCTGATCTTCA
GACCTGGAGGAGGAGATATGAGGGACAATTGGAGAAGTGAATTATATAAATATAAAGTAGTAAAAATTGA
ACCATTAGGAGTAGCACCCACCAAGGCAAAGAGAAGAGTGGTGCAGAGAGAAAAAAGAGCAGTGGGAATA
GGAGCTTTGTTCCTTGGGTTCTTGGGAGCAGCAGGAAGCACTATGGGCGCAGCGTCAATGACGCTGACGG
TACAGGCCAGACAATTATTGTCTGGTATAGTGCAGCAGCAGAACAATTTGCTGAGGGCTATTGAGGCGCA
ACAGCATCTGTTGCAACTCACAGTCTGGGGCATCAAGCAGCTCCAGGCAAGAATCCTGGCTGTGGAAAGA
TACCTAAAGGATCAACAGCTCCTGGGGATTTGGGGTTGCTCTGGAAAACTCATTTGCACCACTGCTGTGC
CTTGGAATGCTAGTTGGAGTAATAAATCTCTGGAACAGATTTGGAATCACACGACCTGGATGGAGTGGGA
CAGAGAAATTAACAATTACACAAGCTTAATACACTCCTTAATTGAAGAATCGCAAAACCAGCAAGAAAAG
AATGAACAAGAATTATTGGAATTAGATAAATGGGCAAGTTTGTGGAATTGGTTTAACATAACAAATTGGC
TGTGGTATATAAAATTATTCATAATGATAGTAGGAGGCTTGGTAGGTTTAAGAATAGTTTTTGCTGTACT
TTCTATAGTGAATAGAGTTAGGCAGGGATATTCACCATTATCGTTTCAGACCCACCTCCCAACCCCGAGG
GGACCCGACAGGCCCGAAGGAATAGAAGAAGAAGGTGGAGAGAGAGACAGAGACAGATCCATTCGATTAG
TGAACGGATCGGCACTGCGTGCGCCAATTCTGCAGACAAATGGCAGTATTCATCCACAATTTTAAAAGAA
AAGGGGGGATTGGGGGGTACAGTGCAGGGGAAAGAATAGTAGACATAATAGCAACAGACATACAAACTAA
AGAATTACAAAAACAAATTACAAAAATTCAAAATTTTCGGGTTTATTACAGGGACAGCAGAGATCCAGTT
TGGTTAATCCGCGTTACATAACTTACGGTAAATGGCCCGCCTGGCTGACCGCCCAACGACCCCCGCCCAT
TGACGTCAATAATGACGTATGTTCCCATAGTAACGCCAATAGGGACTTTCCATTGACGTCAATGGGTGGA
GTATTTACGGTAAACTGCCCACTTGGCAGTACATCAAGTGTATCATATGCCAAGTACGCCCCCTATTGAC
GTCAATGACGGTAAATGGCCCGCCTGGCATTATGCCCAGTACATGACCTTATGGGACTTTCCTACTTGGC
AGTACATCTACGTATTAGTCATCGCTATTACCATGGTCGAGGTGAGCCCCACGTTCTGCTTCACTCTCCC
CATCTCCCCCCCCTCCCCACCCCCAATTTTGTATTTATTTATTTTTTAATTATTTTGTGCAGCGATGGGG
GCGGGGGGGGGGGGGGGGCGCGCCAGGCGGGGCGGGGCGGGGCGAGGGGCGGGGCGGGGCGAGGCGGAGA
GGTGCGGCGGCAGCCAATCAGAGCGGCGCGCTCCGAAAGTTTCCTTTTATGGCGAGGCGGCGGCGGCGGC
GGCCCTATAAAAAGCGAAGCGCGCGGCGGGCGGGAGTCGCTGCGCGCTGCCTTCGCCCCGTGCCCCGCTC
CGCCGCCGCCTCGCGCCGCCCGCCCCGGCTCTGACTGACCGCGTTACTCCCACAGGTGAGCGGGCGGGAC
GGCCCTTCTCCTCCGGGCTGTAATTAGCGCTTGGTTTAATGACGGCTTGTTTCTTTTCTGTGGCTGCGTG
AAAGCCTTGAGGGGCTCCGGGAGGGCCCTTTGTGCGGGGGGAGCGGCTCGGGGGGTGCGTGCGTGTGTGT
GTGCGTGGGGAGCGCCGCGTGCGGCTCCGCGCTGCCCGGCGGCTGTGAGCGCTGCGGGCGCGGCGCGGGG
CTTTGTGCGCTCCGCAGTGTGCGCGAGGGGAGCGCGGCCGGGGGCGGTGCCCCGCGGTGCGGGGGGGGCT
GCGAGGGGAACAAAGGCTGCGTGCGGGGTGTGTGCGTGGGGGGGTGAGCAGGGGGTGTGGGCGCGTCGGT
CGGGCTGCAACCCCCCCTGCACCCCCCTCCCCGAGTTGCTGAGCACGGCCCGGCTTCGGGTGCGGGGCTC
CGTACGGGGCGTGGCGCGGGGCTCGCCGTGCCGGGCGGGGGGTGGCGGCAGGTGGGGGTGCCGGGCGGGG
CGGGGCCGCCTCGGGCCGGGGAGGGCTCGGGGGAGGGGCGCGGCGGCCCCCGGAGCGCCGGCGGCTGTCG
AGGCGCGGCGAGCCGCAGCCATTGCCTTTTATGGTAATCGTGCGAGAGGGCGCAGGGACTTCCTTTGTCC
CAAATCTGTGCGGAGCCGAAATCTGGGAGGCGCCGCCGCACCCCCTCTAGCGGGCGCGGGGCGAAGCGGT
GCGGCGCCGGCAGGAAGGAAATGGGCGGGGAGGGCCTTCGTGCGTCGCCGCGCCGCCGTCCCCTTCTCCC
TCTCCAGCCTCGGGGCTGTCCGCGGGGGGACGGCTGCCTTCGGGGGGGACGGGGCAGGGCGGGGTTCGGC
TTCTGGCGTGTGACCGGCGGCTCTAGAGCCTCTGCTAACCATGTTCATGCCTTCTTCTTTTTCCTACAGC
TCCTGGGCAACGTGCTGGTTATTGTGCTGTCTCATCATTTTGGCAAAGAATTGCTCGAATGGCGGCGGCT
ATCGCCAGCTCGCTCATCCGTCAGAAGAGGCAAGCCCGCGAGCGCGAGAAATCCAACGCCTGCAAGTGTG
TCAGCAGCCCCAGCAAAGGCAAGACCAGCTGCGACAAAAACAAGTTAAATGTCTTTTCCCGGGTCAAACT
CTTCGGCTCCAAGAAGAGGCGCAGAAGAAGACCAGAGCCTCAGCTTAAGGGTATAGTTACCAAGCTATAC
AGCCGACAAGGCTACCACTTGCAGCTGCAGGCGGATGGAACCATTGATGGCACCAAAGATGAGGACAGCA
CTTACACTCTGTTTAACCTCATCCCTGTGGGTCTGCGAGTGGTGGCTATCCAAGGAGTTCAAACCAAGCT
GTACTTGGCAATGAACAGTGAGGGATACTTGTACACCTCGGAACTTTTCACACCTGAGTGCAAATTCAAA
GAATCAGTGTTTGAAAATTATTATGTGACATATTCATCAATGATATACCGTCAGCAGCAGTCAGGCCGAG
GGTGGTATCTGGGTCTGAACAAAGAAGGAGAGATCATGAAAGGCAACCATGTGAAGAAGAACAAGCCTGC
AGCTCATTTTCTGCCTAAACCACTGAAAGTGGCCATGTACAAGGAGCCATCACTGCACGATCTCACGGAG
TTCTCCCGATCTGGAAGCGGGACCCCAACCAAGAGCAGAAGTGTCTCTGGCGTGCTGAACGGAGGCAAAT
CCATGAGCCACAATGAATCAACGTAGAACGATCCGCCCCTCTCCCTCCCCCCCCCCTAACGTTACTGGCC
GAAGCCGCTTGGAATAAGGCCGGTGTGCGTTTGTCTATATGTTATTTTCCACCATATTGCCGTCTTTTGG
CAATGTGAGGGCCCGGAAACCTGGCCCTGTCTTCTTGACGAGCATTCCTAGGGGTCTTTCCCCTCTCGCC
AAAGGAATGCAAGGTCTGTTGAATGTCGTGAAGGAAGCAGTTCCTCTGGAAGCTTCTTGAAGACAAACAA
CGTCTGTAGCGACCCTTTGCAGGCAGCGGAACCCCCCACCTGGCGACAGGTGCCTCTGCGGCCAAAAGCC
ACGTGTATAAGATACACCTGCAAAGGCGGCACAACCCCAGTGCCACGTTGTGAGTTGGATAGTTGTGGAA
AGAGTCAAATGGCTCTCCTCAAGCGTATTCAACAAGGGGCTGAAGGATGCCCAGAAGGTACCCCATTGTA
TGGGATCTGATCTGGGGCCTCGGTACACATGCTTTACATGTGTTTAGTCGAGGTTAAAAAAACGTCTAGG
CCCCCCGAACCACGGGGACGTGGTTTTCCTTTGAAAAACACGATGATAATATGGCCACAACCATGGTGAG
CAAGGGCGAGGAGCTGTTCACCGGGGTGGTGCCCATCCTGGTCGAGCTGGACGGCGACGTAAACGGCCAC
AAGTTCAGCGTGTCCGGCGAGGGCGAGGGCGATGCCACCTACGGCAAGCTGACCCTGAAGTTCATCTGCA
CCACCGGCAAGCTGCCCGTGCCCTGGCCCACCCTCGTGACCACCCTGACCTACGGCGTGCAGTGCTTCAG
CCGCTACCCCGACCACATGAAGCAGCACGACTTCTTCAAGTCCGCCATGCCCGAAGGCTACGTCCAGGAG
CGCACCATCTTCTTCAAGGACGACGGCAACTACAAGACCCGCGCCGAGGTGAAGTTCGAGGGCGACACCC
TGGTGAACCGCATCGAGCTGAAGGGCATCGACTTCAAGGAGGACGGCAACATCCTGGGGCACAAGCTGGA
GTACAACTACAACAGCCACAACGTCTATATCATGGCCGACAAGCAGAAGAACGGCATCAAGGTGAACTTC
AAGATCCGCCACAACATCGAGGACGGCAGCGTGCAGCTCGCCGACCACTACCAGCAGAACACCCCCATCG
GCGACGGCCCCGTGCTGCTGCCCGACAACCACTACCTGAGCACCCAGTCCGCCCTGAGCAAAGACCCCAA
CGAGAAGCGCGATCACATGGTCCTGCTGGAGTTCGTGACCGCCGCCGGGATCACTCTCGGCATGGACGAG
CTGTACAAGTAAAATTCGATATCAAGCTTATCGATAATCAACCTCTGGATTACAAAATTTGTGAAAGATT
GACTGGTATTCTTAACTATGTTGCTCCTTTTACGCTATGTGGATACGCTGCTTTAATGCCTTTGTATCAT
GCTATTGCTTCCCGTATGGCTTTCATTTTCTCCTCCTTGTATAAATCCTGGTTGCTGTCTCTTTATGAGG
AGTTGTGGCCCGTTGTCAGGCAACGTGGCGTGGTGTGCACTGTGTTTGCTGACGCAACCCCCACTGGTTG
GGGCATTGCCACCACCTGTCAGCTCCTTTCCGGGACTTTCGCTTTCCCCCTCCCTATTGCCACGGCGGAA
CTCATCGCCGCCTGCCTTGCCCGCTGCTGGACAGGGGCTCGGCTGTTGGGCACTGACAATTCCGTGGTGT
TGTCGGGGAAATCATCGTCCTTTCCTTGGCTGCTCGCCTGTGTTGCCACCTGGATTCTGCGCGGGACGTC
CTTCTGCTACGTCCCTTCGGCCCTCAATCCAGCGGACCTTCCTTCCCGCGGCCTGCTGCCGGCTCTGCGG
CCTCTTCCGCGTCTTCGCCTTCGCCCTCAGACGAGTCGGATCTCCCTTTGGGCCGCCTCCCCGCATCGAT
ACCGTCGACCTCGAGACCTAGAAAAACATGGAGCAATCACAAGTAGCAATACAGCAGCTACCAATGCTGA
TTGTGCCTGGCTAGAAGCACAAGAGGAGGAGGAGGTGGGTTTTCCAGTCACACCTCAGGTACCTTTAAGA
CCAATGACTTACAAGGCAGCTGTAGATCTTAGCCACTTTTTAAAAGAAAAGGGGGGACTGGAAGGGCTAA
TTCACTCCCAACGAAGACAAGATATCCTTGATCTGTGGATCTACCACACACAAGGCTACTTCCCTGATTG
GCAGAACTACACACCAGGGCCAGGGATCAGATATCCACTGACCTTTGGATGGTGCTACAAGCTAGTACCA
GTTGAGCAAGAGAAGGTAGAAGAAGCCAATGAAGGAGAGAACACCCGCTTGTTACACCCTGTGAGCCTGC
ATGGGATGGATGACCCGGAGAGAGAAGTATTAGAGTGGAGGTTTGACAGCCGCCTAGCATTTCATCACAT
GGCCCGAGAGCTGCATCCGGACTGTACTGGGTCTCTCTGGTTAGACCAGATCTGAGCCTGGGAGCTCTCT
GGCTAACTAGGGAACCCACTGCTTAAGCCTCAATAAAGCTTGCCTTGAGTGCTTCAAGTAGTGTGTGCCC
GTCTGTTGTGTGACTCTGGTAACTAGAGATCCCTCAGACCCTTTTAGTCAGTGTGGAAAATCTCTAGCAG
GGCCCGTTTAAACCCGCTGATCAGCCTCGACTGTGCCTTCTAGTTGCCAGCCATCTGTTGTTTGCCCCTC
CCCCGTGCCTTCCTTGACCCTGGAAGGTGCCACTCCCACTGTCCTTTCCTAATAAAATGAGGAAATTGCA
TCGCATTGTCTGAGTAGGTGTCATTCTATTCTGGGGGGTGGGGTGGGGCAGGACAGCAAGGGGGAGGATT
GGGAAGACAATAGCAGGCATGCTGGGGATGCGGTGGGCTCTATGGCTTCTGAGGCGGAAAGAACCAGCTG
GGGCTCTAGGGGGTATCCCC
[124 nt withheld, positions 7931-8054]
C
[91 nt withheld, positions 8056-8146]
A
[49 nt withheld, positions 8148-8196]
CCTTTGACGTTGGAGTCCACGTTCTTT
[37 nt withheld, positions 8224-8260]
ACCCTATCTCGGTCTATTCTTTTGATTTATAAGGGATTTTGCCGATTTCGGCCTATTGGTTAAAAAATGA
GCTGATTTAACAAAAATTTAACGCGAATTAATTCTGTGGAATGTGTGTCAGTTAGGGTGTGGAAAGTCCC
CAGGCTCCCCAGCAGGCAGAAGTATGCAAAGCATGCATCTCAATTAGTCAGCAACCAGGTGTGGAAAGTC
CCCAGGCTCCCCAGCAGGCAGAAGTATGCAAAGCATGCATCTCAATTAGTCAGCAACCATAGTCCCGCCC
CTAACTCCGCCCATCCCGCCCCTAACTCCGCCCAGTTCCGCCCATTCTCCGCCCCATGGCTGACTAATTT
TTTTTATTTATGCAGAGGCCGAGGCCGCCTCTGCCTCTGAGCTATTCCAGAAGTAGTGAGGAGGCTTTTT
TGGAGGCCTAGGCTTTTGCAAAAAGCTCCCGGGAGCTTGTATATCCATTTTCGGATCTGATCAGCACGTG
TTGACAATTAATCATCGGCATAGTATATCGGCATAGTATAATACGACAAGGTGAGGAACTAAACCATGGC
CAAGTTGACCAGTGCCGTTCCGGTGCTCACCGCGCGCGACGTCGCCGGAGCGGTCGAGTTCTGGACCGAC
CGGCTCGGGTTCTCCCGGGACTTCGTGGAGGACGACTTCGCCGGTGTGGTCCGGGACGACGTGACCCTGT
TCATCAGCGCGGTCCAGGACCAGGTGGTGCCGGACAACACCCTGGCCTGGGTGTGGGTGCGCGGCCTGGA
CGAGCTGTACGCCGAGTGGTCGGAGGTCGTGTCCACGAACTTCCGGGACGCCTCCGGGCCGGCCATGACC
GAGATCGGCGAGCAGCCGTGGGGGCGGGAGTTCGCCCTGCGCGACCCGGCCGGCAACTGCGTGCACTTCG
TGGCCGAGGAGCAGGACTGACACGTGCTACGAGATTTCGATTCCACCGCCGCCTTCTATGAAAGGTTGGG
CTTCGGAATCGTTTTCCGGGACGCCGGCTGGATGATCCTCCAGCGCGGGGATCTCATGCTGGAGTTCTTC
GCCCACCCCAACTTGTTTATTGCAGCTTATAATGGTTACAAATAAAGCAATAGCATCACAAATTTCACAA
ATAAAGCATTTTTTTCACTGCATTCTAGTTGTGGTTTGTCCAAACTCATCAATGTATCTTATCATGTCTG
TATACCGTCGACCTCTAGCTAGAGCTTGGCGTAATCATGGTCATAGCTGTTTCCTGTGTGAAATTGTTAT
CCGCTCACAATTCCACACAACATACGAGCCGGAAGCATAAAGTGTAAAGCCTGGGGTGCCTAATGAGTGA
GCTAACTCACATTAATTGCGTTGCGCTCACTGCCCGCTTTCCAGTCGGGAAACCTGTCGTGCCAGCTGCA
TTAATGAATCGGCCAACGCGCGGGGAGAGGCGGTTTGCGTATTGGGCGCTCTTCCGCTTCCTCGCTCACT
GACTCGCTGCGCTCGGTCGTTCGGCTGCGGCGAGCGGTATCAGCTCACTCAAAGGCGGTAATACGGTTAT
CCACAGAATCAGGGGATAACGCAGGAAAGAACATGTGAGCAAAAGGCCAGCAAAAGGCCAGGAACCGTAA
AAAGGCCGCGTTGCTGGCGTTTTTCCATAGGCTCCGCCCCCCTGACGAGCATCACAAAAATCGACGCTCA
AGTCAGAGGTGGCGAAACCCGACAGGACTATAAAGATACCAGGCGTTTCCCCCTGGAAGCTCCCTCGTGC
GCTCTCCTGTTCCGACCCTGCCGCTTACCGGATACCTGTCCGCCTTTCTCCCTTCGGGAAGCGTGGCGCT
TTCTCATAGCTCACGCTGTAGGTATCTCAGTTCGGTGTAGGTCGTTCGCTCCAAGCTGGGCTGTGTGCAC
GAACCCCCCGTTCAGCCCGACCGCTGCGCCTTATCCGGTAACTATCGTCTTGAGTCCAACCCGGTAAGAC
ACGACTTATCGCCACTGGCAGCAGCCACTGGTAACAGGATTAGCAGAGCGAGGTATGTAGGCGGTGCTAC
AGAGTTCTTGAAGTGGTGGCCTAACTACGGCTACACTAGAAGAACAGTATTTGGTATCTGCGCTCTGCTG
AAGCCAGTTACCTTCGGAAAAAGAGTTGGTAGCTCTTGATCCGGCAAACAAACCACCGCTGGTAGCGGTG
GTTTTTTTGTTTGCAAGCAGCAGATTACGCGCAGAAAAAAAGGATCTCAAGAAGATCCTTTGATCTTTTC
TACGGGGTCTGACGCTCAGTGGAACGAAAACTCACGTTAAGGGATTTTGGTCATGAGATTATCAAAAAGG
ATCTTCACCTAGATCCTTTTAAATTAAAAATGAAGTTTTAAATCAATCTAAAGTATATATGAGTAAACTT
GGTCTGACAGTTACCAATGCTTAATCAGTGAGGCACCTATCTCAGCGATCTGTCTATTTCGTTCATCCAT
AGTTGCCTGACTCCCCGTCGTGTAGATAACTACGATACGGGAGGGCTTACCATCTGGCCCCAGTGCTGCA
ATGATACCGCGAGACCCACGCTCACCGGCTCCAGATTTATCAGCAATAAACCAGCCAGCCGGAAGGGCCG
AGCGCAGAAGTGGTCCTGCAACTTTATCCGCCTCCATCCAGTCTATTAATTGTTGCCGGGAAGCTAGAGT
AAGTAGTTCGCCAGTTAATAGTTTGCGCAACGTTGTTGCCATTGCTACAGGCATCGTGGTGTCACGCTCG
TCGTTTGGTATGGCTTCATTCAGCTCCGGTTCCCAACGATCAAGGCGAGTTACATGATCCCCCATGTTGT
GCAAAAAAGCGGTTAGCTCCTTCGGTCCTCCGATCGTTGTCAGAAGTAAGTTGGCCGCAGTGTTATCACT
CATGGTTATGGCAGCACTGCATAATTCTCTTACTGTCATGCCATCCGTAAGATGCTTTTCTGTGACTGGT
GAGTACTCAACCAAGTCATTCTGAGAATAGTGTATGCGGCGACCGAGTTGCTCTTGCCCGGCGTCAATAC
GGGATAATACCGCGCCACATAGCAGAACTTTAAAAGTGCTCATCATTGGAAAACGTTCTTCGGGGCGAAA
ACTCTCAAGGATCTTACCGCTGTTGAGATCCAGTTCGATGTAACCCACTCGTGCACCCAACTGATCTTCA
GCATCTTTTACTTTCACCAGCGTTTCTGGGTGAGCAAAAACAGGAAGGCAAAATGCCGCAAAAAAGGGAA
TAAGGGCGACACGGAAATGTTGAATACTCATACTCTTCCTTTTTCAATATTATTGAAGCATTTATCAGGG
TTATTGTCTCATGAGCGGATACATATTTGAATGTATTTAGAAAAATAAACAAATAGGGGTTCCGCGCACA
TTTCCCCGAAAAGTGCCACCTGAC
Features (pLannotate 1.2.2; 34 found; start..end, strand, type, name):
     31..83      -  misc_feature   bom (fragment): basis of mobility region from pBR322
    238..617     +  enhancer       CMV enhancer: human cytomegalovirus immediate early enhancer
    618..817     +  promoter       CMV promoter: human cytomegalovirus (CMV) immediate early promoter
    835..1015    +  LTR            5' LTR (truncated): truncated 5' long terminal repeat (LTR) from HIV-1
   1062..1187    +  misc_feature   HIV-1 Ψ: packaging signal of human immunodeficiency virus type 1
   1171..1534    +  CDS            HIV-1 gag (fragment): gag protein from human immunodeficiency virus 1; gag
   1680..1913    +  misc_feature   RRE: The Rev response element (RRE) of HIV-1 allows for Rev-dependent mRNA export from the nucleus to the cytoplasm.
   2290..2390    +  CDS            Rev (fragment): human immunodeficiency virus 1 (HIV-1) Rev protein; rev; enhances nuclear export of unspliced and incompletely spliced viral mRNAs
   2440..2557    +  misc_feature   cPPT/CTS: central polypurine tract and central termination sequence of HIV-1
   2602..2905    +  enhancer       CMV enhancer: human cytomegalovirus immediate early enhancer
   2907..3182    +  promoter       chicken β-actin promoter: No description available
   3183..4199    +  intron         chimeric intron: chimera between introns from chicken β-actin and rabbit β-globin
   4259..4993    +  CDS            FGF13: FGF13_HUMAN - Also known as FHF2. Experimental evidence at protein level: Swiss-Prot protein existence level 1. Microtubule-binding protein which directly binds tubulin and is involved in both polymerization and stabilization of microtubules (By similarity). Through its action on microtubules, may participate in the refinement of axons by negatively regulating axonal and leading processes branching (By similarity). Plays a crucial role in neuron polarization and migration in the cerebral cortex and the hippocampus (By similarity). May regulate voltage-gated sodium channels transport and functi
   5006..5592    +  misc_feature   IRES2: internal ribosome entry site (IRES) of the encephalomyocarditis virus (EMCV)
   5593..6312    +  CDS            EGFP: the original enhanced GFP (Yang et al., 1996) mammalian codon-optimized
   6313..6336    +  misc_feature   MCS (fragment): pBluescript multiple cloning site
   6336..6924    +  misc_feature   WPRE: woodchuck hepatitis virus posttranscriptional regulatory element
   6861..7442    +  CDS            nef (fragment): NEF_HV1H2 - Experimental evidence at protein level: Swiss-Prot protein existence level 1. Extracellular Nef protein targets CD4(+) T-lymphocytes for apoptosis by interacting with CXCR4 surface receptors. From Human immunodeficiency virus type 1 group M subtype B (isolate HXB2) (HIV-1).
   7449..7629    +  LTR            5' LTR (truncated): truncated 5' long terminal repeat (LTR) from HIV-1
   7661..7885    +  polyA_signal   bGH poly(A) signal: bovine growth hormone polyadenylation signal
   7889..7910    +  promoter       SV40 promoter (fragment): SV40 enhancer and early promoter
   7931..8359    +  rep_origin     f1 ori (sequence partly withheld): f1 bacteriophage origin of replication; arrow indicates direction of (+) strand synthesis
   8373..8702    +  promoter       SV40 promoter: SV40 enhancer and early promoter
   8750..8797    +  promoter       EM7 promoter: synthetic bacterial promoter&nbsp
   8816..9190    +  CDS            BleoR: antibiotic-binding protein; Sh ble from Streptoalloteichus hindustanus; confers resistance to bleomycin, phleomycin, and Zeocin™
   9200..9325    +  CDS            ble (fragment): BLE_KLEPN - Experimental evidence at protein level: Swiss-Prot protein existence level 1. Binding protein with a strong affinity to the bleomycin family of antibiotics. Binds to CL990; an antimitotic-antibiotic compound. From Klebsiella pneumoniae.
   9320..9441    +  polyA_signal   SV40 poly(A) signal: SV40 polyadenylation signal
   9512..9534    -  protein_bind   lac operator (fragment): The lac repressor binds to the lac operator to inhibit transcription in E. coli. This inhibition can be relieved by adding lactose or isopropyl-β-D-thiogalactopyranoside (IPTG). lac repressor encoded by lacI
   9538..9568    -  promoter       lac promoter: promoter for the E. coli lac operon
   9583..9604    -  protein_bind   CAP binding site: CAP binding activates transcription in the presence of cAMP. E. coli catabolite activator protein
   9617..9709    -  CDS            lacI (fragment): lac repressor; lacI; The lac repressor binds to the lac operator to inhibit transcription in E. coli. This inhibition can be relieved by adding lactose or isopropyl-β-D-thiogalactopyranoside (IPTG).
   9892..10480   -  rep_origin     ori: high-copy-number ColE1/pMB1/pBR322/pUC origin of replication
  10651..11511   -  CDS            AmpR: β-lactamase; bla; confers resistance to ampicillin, carbenicillin, and related antibiotics
  11512..11616   -  promoter       AmpR promoter: bla
