[The description below was written by a language model from this plasmid's Addgene catalogue record and pLannotate feature annotations shown in this document.]
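Description:
pCIG-FGF13A is a mammalian expression plasmid for producing human FGF13 isoform 1 (FGF13A, also known as FHF2) together with EGFP. The catalogue lists the backbone simply as pCIG, but the sequenced record (about 11.6 kb) carries a full set of HIV-1-derived lentiviral transfer vector elements. A CMV enhancer/promoter is fused to a truncated 5' LTR, followed by the Ψ packaging signal with a gag fragment, the Rev response element and the cPPT/CTS. Downstream of the cargo lie a WPRE, a second truncated LTR and a bGH polyadenylation signal. This arrangement suggests the construct could be packaged into lentiviral particles as well as transfected directly, although the record does not state a viral use. In bacteria it replicates from a high-copy ColE1/pUC-type origin and is selected with ampicillin (AmpR); an f1 origin is also present. A separate SV40/EM7-driven BleoR cassette with an SV40 poly(A) signal would allow Zeocin selection in mammalian or bacterial cells.

The payload is a bicistronic cassette driven by a CAG-type promoter, made up of a CMV enhancer, the chicken β-actin promoter and a chimeric β-actin/β-globin intron, which gives strong, broad expression. The FGF13 coding sequence, partly derived from a commercial cDNA clone, is followed by an EMCV IRES and EGFP. Both proteins are therefore translated from one transcript as separate, unfused products, and green fluorescence marks the expressing cells. No epitope tag on FGF13 is annotated. FGF13 is an intracellular, microtubule-binding fibroblast growth factor homologous factor implicated in regulating voltage-gated sodium channels. The associated work concerns modulation of those channels and of axon excitability in human cortical neurons.
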