Addgene plasmid #220793: pCIG-FGF13A
Purpose: To express the human FGF13 isoform 1(FGF13A) in mammalian cells together with EGFP
Depositing lab: Pierre Vanderhaeghen. Depositing organization: Vlaams Instituut voor Biotechnologie (VIB, vzw). Publication: LRRC37B is a human modifier of voltage-gated sodium channels and axon excitability in cortical neurons. Libe-Philippot B, Lejeune A, Wierda K, Louros N, Erkol E, Vlaeminck I, Beckers S, Gaspariunaite V, Bilheu A, Konstantoulea K, Nyitrai H, De Vleeschouwer M, Vennekens KM, Vidal N, Bird TW, Soto DC, Jaspers T, Dewilde M, Dennis MY, Rousseau F, Comoletti D, Schymkowitz J, Theys T, de Wit J, Vanderhaeghen P. Cell. 2023 Dec 21;186(26):5766-5783.e25. doi: 10.1016/j.cell.2023.11.028. PubMed 38134874.
Backbone
  Vector backbone: pCIG
Growth in bacteria
  Bacterial resistance: Ampicillin, 100 μg/mL
  Growth temperature: 37°C
  Growth strain: NEB Stable
  Copy number: Unknown
Gene/Insert
  Gene/Insert name: FGF13 (alt name: FGF13 isoform 1)
  Species: H. sapiens (human)
  Entrez Gene: FGF13 (a.k.a. DEE90, FGF-13, FGF2, FHF-2, FHF2, LINC00889, XLID110)
Resource information
  A portion of this plasmid was derived from a plasmid made by: Origene RC204164
Terms and licenses: Academic/Nonprofit Terms; Industry Terms: Not Available to Industry
How to cite: pCIG-FGF13A was a gift from Pierre Vanderhaeghen (Addgene plasmid # 220793 ; http://n2t.net/addgene:220793 ; RRID:Addgene_220793)
